>Addgene plasmid #54905 | mApple-Gamma-Tubulin-17 | addgene full sequence | sequence record 127244 | Addgene NGS results
GTGACCCATGGCGATGCCTGCTTGCCGAATATCATGGTGGAAAATGGCCGCTTTTCTGGATTCATCGACT
GTGGCCGGCTGGGTGTGGCGGACCGCTATCAGGACATAGCGTTGGCTACCCGTGATATTGCTGAAGAGCT
TGGCGGCGAATGGGCTGACCGCTTCCTCGTGCTTTACGGTATCGCCGCTCCCGATTCGCAGCGCATCGCC
TTCTATCGCCTTCTTGACGAGTTCTTCTGAGCGGGACTCTGGGGTTCGAAATGACCGACCAAGCGACGCC
CAACCTGCCATCACGAGATTTCGATTCCACCGCCGCCTTCTATGAAAGGTTGGGCTTCGGAATCGTTTTC
CGGGACGCCGGCTGGATGATCCTCCAGCGCGGGGATCTCATGCTGGAGTTCTTCGCCCACCCTAGGGGGA
GGCTAACTGAAACACGGAAGGAGACAATACCGGAAGGAACCCGCGCTATGACGGCAATAAAAAGACAGAA
TAAAACGCACGGTGTTGGGTCGTTTGTTCATAAACGCGGGGTTCGGTCCCAGGGCTGGCACTCTGTCGAT
ACCCCACCGAGACCCCATTGGGGCCAATACGCCCGCGTTTCTTCCTTTTCCCCACCCCACCCCCCAAGTT
CGGGTGAAGGCCCAGGGCTCGCAGCCAACGTCGGGGCGGCAGGCCCTGCCATAGCCTCAGGTTACTCATA
TATACTTTAGATTGATTTAAAACTTCATTTTTAATTTAAAAGGATCTAGGTGAAGATCCTTTTTGATAAT
CTCATGACCAAAATCCCTTAACGTGAGTTTTCGTTCCACTGAGCGTCAGACCCCGTAGAAAAGATCAAAG
GATCTTCTTGAGATCCTTTTTTTCTGCGCGTAATCTGCTGCTTGCAAACAAAAAAACCACCGCTACCAGC
GGTGGTTTGTTTGCCGGATCAAGAGCTACCAACTCTTTTTCCGAAGGTAACTGGCTTCAGCAGAGCGCAG
ATACCAAATACTGTTCTTCTAGTGTAGCCGTAGTTAGGCCACCACTTCAAGAACTCTGTAGCACCGCCTA
CATACCTCGCTCTGCTAATCCTGTTACCAGTGGCTGCTGCCAGTGGCGATAAGTCGTGTCTTACCGGGTT
GGACTCAAGACGATAGTTACCGGATAAGGCGCAGCGGTCGGGCTGAACGGGGGGTTCGTGCACACAGCCC
AGCTTGGAGCGAACGACCTACACCGAACTGAGATACCTACAGCGTGAGCTATGAGAAAGCGCCACGCTTC
CCGAAGGGAGAAAGGCGGACAGGTATCCGGTAAGCGGCAGGGTCGGAACAGGAGAGCGCACGAGGGAGCT
TCCAGGGGGAAACGCCTGGTATCTTTATAGTCCTGTCGGGTTTCGCCACCTCTGACTTGAGCGTCGATTT
TTGTGATGCTCGTCAGGGGGGCGGAGCCTATGGAAAAACGCCAGCAACGCGGCCTTTTTACGGTTCCTGG
CCTTTTGCTGGCCTTTTGCTCACATGTTCTTTCCTGCGTTATCCCCTGATTCTGTGGATAACCGTATTAC
CGCCATGCATTAGTTATTAATAGTAATCAATTACGGGGTCATTAGTTCATAGCCCATATATGGAGTTCCG
CGTTACATAACTTACGGTAAATGGCCCGCCTGGCTGACCGCCCAACGACCCCCGCCCATTGACGTCAATA
ATGACGTATGTTCCCATAGTAACGCCAATAGGGACTTTCCATTGACGTCAATGGGTGGAGTATTTACGGT
AAACTGCCCACTTGGCAGTACATCAAGTGTATCATATGCCAAGTACGCCCCCTATTGACGTCAATGACGG
TAAATGGCCCGCCTGGCATTATGCCCAGTACATGACCTTATGGGACTTTCCTACTTGGCAGTACATCTAC
GTATTAGTCATCGCTATTACCATGGTGATGCGGTTTTGGCAGTACATCAATGGGCGTGGATAGCGGTTTG
ACTCACGGGGATTTCCAAGTCTCCACCCCATTGACGTCAATGGGAGTTTGTTTTGGCACCAAAATCAACG
GGACTTTCCAAAATGTCGTAACAACTCCGCCCCATTGACGCAAATGGGCGGTAGGCGTGTACGGTGGGAG
GTCTATATAAGCAGAGCTGGTTTAGTGAACCGTCAGATCCGCTAGCGCCACCATGCCGAGGGAAATCATC
ACCCTACAGTTGGGCCAGTGCGGCAATCAGATTGGGTTCGAGTTCTGGAAACAGCTGTGCGCCGAGCATG
GTATCAGCCCCGAGGGCATCGTGGAGGAGTTCGCCACCGAGGGCACTGACCACAAGGACGTCTTTTTCTA
CCAGGCAGACGATGAGCACTACATCCCCCGGGCCGTGCTGCTGGACTTGGAACCCCGGGTGATCCACTCC
ATCCTCAACTCCCCCTATGCCAAGCTCTACAACCCAGAGAACATCTACCTGTCGGAACATGGAGGAGGAG
CTGGCAACAACTGGGCCAGCGGATTCTCCCAGGGAGAAAAGATCCATGAGGACATTTTTGACATCATAGA
CCGGGAGGCAGATGGTAGTGACAGTCTAGAGGGCTTTGTGCTGTGTCACTCCATTGCTGGGGGGACAGGC
TCTGGACTGGGTTCCTACCTCTTAGAACGGCTGAATGACAGGTATCCTAAGAAGCTGGTGCAGACATACT
CAGTGTTTCCCAACCAGGACGAGATGAGCGATGTGGTGGTCCAGCCTTACAATTCACTCCTCACACTCAA
GAGGCTGACGCAGAATGCAGACTGTGTGGTGGTGCTGGACAACACAGCCCTGAACCGGATTGCCACAGAC
CGCCTGCACATCCAGAACCCATCCTTCTCCCAGATCAACCAGCTGGTGTCTACCATCATGTCAGCCAGCA
CCACCACCCTGCGCTACCCTGGCTACATGAACAATGACCTCATCGGCCTCATCGCCTCGCTCATTCCCAC
CCCACGGCTCCACTTCCTCATGACCGGCTACACCCCTCTCACTACGGACCAGTCAGTGGCCAGCGTGAGG
AAGACCACGGTCCTGGATGTCATGAGGCGGCTGCTGCAGCCCAAGAACGTGATGGTGTCCACAGGCCGAG
ACCGCCAGACCAACCACTGCTACATCGCCATCCTCAACATCATCCAGGGAGAGGTGGACCCCACCCAGGT
CCACAAGAGCTTGCAGAGGATCCGGGAACGCAAGTTGGCCAACTTCATCCCGTGGGGCCCCGCCAGCATC
CAGGTGGCCCTGTCGAGGAAGTCTCCCTACCTGCCCTCGGCCCACCGGGTCAGCGGGCTCATGATGGCCA
ACCACACCAGCATCTCCTCGCTCTTCGAGAGAACCTGTCGCCAGTATGACAAGCTGCGTAAGCGGGAGGC
CTTCCTGGAGCAGTTCCGCAAGGAGGACATGTTCAAGGACAACTTTGATGAGATGGACACATCCAGGGAG
ATTGTGCAGCAGCTCATCGATGAGTACCATGCGGCCACACGGCCAGACTACATCTCCTGGGGCACTCAGG
AGCAGCGAATTCTGCAGTCGACGGTACCGCGGGCCCGGGATCCACCGGTCGCCACCATGGTGAGCAAGGG
CGAGGAGAATAACATGGCCATCATCAAGGAGTTCATGCGCTTCAAGGTGCACATGGAGGGCTCCGTGAAC
GGCCACGAGTTCGAGATCGAGGGCGAGGGCGAGGGCCGCCCCTACGAGGCCTTTCAGACCGCTAAGCTGA
AGGTGACCAAGGGTGGCCCCCTGCCCTTCGCCTGGGACATCCTGTCCCCTCAGTTCATGTACGGCTCCAA
GGTCTACATTAAGCACCCAGCCGACATCCCCGACTACTTCAAGCTGTCCTTCCCCGAGGGCTTCAGGTGG
GAGCGCGTGATGAACTTCGAGGACGGCGGCATTATTCACGTTAACCAGGACTCCTCCCTGCAGGACGGCG
TGTTCATCTACAAGGTGAAGCTGCGCGGCACCAACTTCCCCTCCGACGGCCCCGTAATGCAGAAGAAGAC
CATGGGCTGGGAGGCCTCCGAGGAGCGGATGTACCCCGAGGACGGCGCCCTGAAGAGCGAGATCAAGAAG
AGGCTGAAGCTGAAGGACGGCGGCCACTACGCCGCCGAGGTCAAGACCACCTACAAGGCCAAGAAGCCCG
TGCAGCTGCCCGGCGCCTACATCGTCGACATCAAGTTGGACATCGTGTCCCACAACGAGGACTACACCAT
CGTGGAACAGTACGAACGCGCCGAGGGCCGCCACTCCACCGGCGGCATGGACGAGCTGTACAAGTAAGCG
GCCGCGACTCTAGATCATAATCAGCCATACCACATTTGTAGAGGTTTTACTTGCTTTAAAAAACCTCCCA
CACCTCCCCCTGAACCTGAAACATAAAATGAATGCAATTGTTGTTGTTAACTTGTTTATTGCAGCTTATA
ATGGTTACAAATAAAGCAATAGCATCACAAATTTCACAAATAAAGCATTTTTTTCACTGCATTCTAGTTG
TGGTTTGTCCAAACTCATCAATGTATCTTAAGGCGTAAATTGTAAGCGTTAATATTTTGTTAAAATTCGC
GTTAAATTTTTGTTAAATCAGCTCATTTTTTAACCAATAGGCCGAAATCGGCAAAATCCCTTATAAATCA
AAAGAATAGACCGAGATAGGGT
[37 nt withheld, positions 4643-4679]
AAAGAACGTGGACTCCAACGTCAAAGG
[49 nt withheld, positions 4707-4755]
T
[91 nt withheld, positions 4757-4847]
G
[124 nt withheld, positions 4849-4972]
CAGGTGGCACTTTTCGGGGAAATGTGCGCGGAACCCCTATTTGTTTATTTTTCTAAATACATTCAAATAT
GTATCCGCTCATGAGACAATAACCCTGATAAATGCTTCAATAATATTGAAAAAGGAAGAGTCCTGAGGCG
GAAAGAACCAGCTGTGGAATGTGTGTCAGTTAGGGTGTGGAAAGTCCCCAGGCTCCCCAGCAGGCAGAAG
TATGCAAAGCATGCATCTCAATTAGTCAGCAACCAGGTGTGGAAAGTCCCCAGGCTCCCCAGCAGGCAGA
AGTATGCAAAGCATGCATCTCAATTAGTCAGCAACCATAGTCCCGCCCCTAACTCCGCCCATCCCGCCCC
TAACTCCGCCCAGTTCCGCCCATTCTCCGCCCCATGGCTGACTAATTTTTTTTATTTATGCAGAGGCCGA
GGCCGCCTCGGCCTCTGAGCTATTCCAGAAGTAGTGAGGAGGCTTTTTTGGAGGCCTAGGCTTTTGCAAA
GATCGATCAAGAGACAGGATGAGGATCGTTTCGCATGATTGAACAAGATGGATTGCACGCAGGTTCTCCG
GCCGCTTGGGTGGAGAGGCTATTCGGCTATGACTGGGCACAACAGACAATCGGCTGCTCTGATGCCGCCG
TGTTCCGGCTGTCAGCGCAGGGGCGCCCGGTTCTTTTTGTCAAGACCGACCTGTCCGGTGCCCTGAATGA
ACTGCAAGACGAGGCAGCGCGGCTATCGTGGCTGGCCACGACGGGCGTTCCTTGCGCAGCTGTGCTCGAC
GTTGTCACTGAAGCGGGAAGGGACTGGCTGCTATTGGGCGAAGTGCCGGGGCAGGATCTCCTGTCATCTC
ACCTTGCTCCTGCCGAGAAAGTATCCATCATGGCTGATGCAATGCGGCGGCTGCATACGCTTGATCCGGC
TACCTGCCCATTCGACCACCAAGCGAAACATCGCATCGAGCGAGCACGTACTCGGATGGAAGCCGGTCTT
GTCGATCAGGATGATCTGGACGAAGAGCATCAGGGGCTCGCGCCAGCCGAACTGTTCGCCAGGCTCAAGG
CGAGCATGCCCGACGGCGAGGATCTCGTC
Features (pLannotate 1.2.2; 15 found; start..end, strand, type, name):
    261..413     +  CDS            ble (fragment): BLE_KLEPN - Experimental evidence at protein level: Swiss-Prot protein existence level 1. Binding protein with a strong affinity to the bleomycin family of antibiotics. Binds to CL990; an antimitotic-antibiotic compound. From Klebsiella pneumoniae.
    472..519     +  polyA_signal   HSV TK poly(A) signal: herpes simplex virus thymidine kinase polyadenylation signal (Cole and Stacy, 1985)
    610..626     -  polyA_signal   bGH poly(A) signal (fragment): bovine growth hormone polyadenylation signal
    848..1436    +  rep_origin     ori: high-copy-number ColE1/pMB1/pBR322/pUC origin of replication
   1611..1914    +  enhancer       CMV enhancer: human cytomegalovirus immediate early enhancer
   1915..2118    +  promoter       CMV promoter: human cytomegalovirus (CMV) immediate early promoter
   2153..3505    +  CDS            TUBG1: TBG1_HUMAN - Also known as TUBG. Experimental evidence at protein level: Swiss-Prot protein existence level 1. Tubulin is the major constituent of microtubules. The gamma chain is found at microtubule organizing centers (MTOC) such as the spindle poles or the centrosome. Pericentriolar matrix component that regulates alpha/beta chain minus-end nucleation, centrosome duplication and spindle formation. From Homo sapiens (Human).
   3506..3543    +  misc_feature   MCS (fragment): multiple cloning site
   3557..4267    +  CDS            mApple: photostable monomeric derivative of DsRed (Shaner et al., 2008) mammalian codon-optimized
   4283..4366    +  CDS            large T antigen (fragment): large T antigen from SV40 (simian virus 40)
   4389..4510    +  polyA_signal   SV40 poly(A) signal: SV40 polyadenylation signal
   4544..4972    -  rep_origin     f1 ori (sequence partly withheld): f1 bacteriophage origin of replication; arrow indicates direction of (+) strand synthesis
   4999..5103    +  promoter       AmpR promoter: bla
   5105..5462    +  promoter       SV40 promoter: SV40 enhancer and early promoter
   5497..240     +  CDS            NeoR/KanR (across the origin): aminoglycoside phosphotransferase from Tn5; aph(3')-II (or nptII); confers resistance to neomycin, kanamycin, and G418 (Geneticin®)
