[The description below was written by a language model from this plasmid's Addgene catalogue record and pLannotate feature annotations shown in this document.]
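Description:
mApple-Gamma-Tubulin-17 is a mammalian expression plasmid of about 6.05 kb that produces human gamma-tubulin (TUBG1) fused to the red fluorescent protein mApple, intended as a fluorescent marker of centrosomes. It is built on an mApple backbone. A high-copy ColE1/pUC-type origin supports propagation in E. coli, and an f1 phage origin is also present. A single Tn5 aminoglycoside phosphotransferase gene (NeoR/KanR) serves both hosts. The bacterial bla (AmpR) promoter drives it for kanamycin selection, and the SV40 enhancer/early promoter drives it for G418 selection of transfected mammalian cells, with the HSV TK polyadenylation signal downstream. The short ble, bGH poly(A) and SV40 large T antigen annotations are fragment matches and do not appear to represent functional elements.

The expression cassette uses the human cytomegalovirus immediate early enhancer and promoter to drive the TUBG1 coding sequence. This is followed by a short stretch of residual multiple cloning site that acts as a linker, and then by the mammalian codon-optimized mApple coding sequence, so the fluorescent protein sits at the C terminus of gamma-tubulin. An SV40 polyadenylation signal terminates the transcript. The "17" in the name may refer to the linker length, but the record does not state this, and the cloning method is listed as unknown.

Gamma-tubulin is a pericentriolar matrix component concentrated at microtubule organizing centres, where it nucleates microtubule minus ends. The fusion therefore labels centrosomes and spindle poles in cells. mApple is a monomeric DsRed derivative, recorded here with excitation at 568 nm and emission at 592 nm. This makes the construct suited to fluorescence imaging of centrosome position, duplication and spindle organization, alone or combined with spectrally distinct markers.
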