Addgene plasmid #54905: mApple-Gamma-Tubulin-17
Purpose: Localization: Centrosomes, Excitation: 568, Emission: 592
Depositing lab: Michael Davidson. Depositing organization: Florida State University, Tallahassee.
Backbone
  Vector backbone: mApple
  Backbone size w/o insert (bp): 4750
  Vector type: Mammalian Expression
  Selectable markers: Neomycin (select with G418)
Growth in bacteria
  Bacterial resistance: Kanamycin, 50 μg/mL
  Growth temperature: 37°C
  Growth strain: DH5alpha
  Copy number: High Copy
Gene/Insert
  Gene/Insert name: Gamma-Tubulin (alt name: NM_001070.4)
  Species: H. sapiens (human)
  Entrez Gene: TUBG1 (a.k.a. CDCBM4, GCP-1, TUBG, TUBGCP1)
  Promoter: CMV
  Tag / fusion protein: mApple (C terminal on backbone)
  Cloning method: Unknown
  Sequencing primers: 5′ CMV-F; 3′ SV40pA-R
Terms and licenses: Academic/Nonprofit Terms; Industry Terms: Not Available to Industry
Depositor comments: . Excitation = 568; Emission = 592
How to cite: mApple-Gamma-Tubulin-17 was a gift from Michael Davidson (Addgene plasmid # 54905 ; http://n2t.net/addgene:54905 ; RRID:Addgene_54905)
