>Addgene plasmid #54905 | mApple-Gamma-Tubulin-17 | depositor partial sequence | sequence record 85295 | insert sequence
GACGTCAGATCCGCTAGCGCCACCATGCCGAGGGAAATCATCACCCTACAGTTGGGCCAGTGCGGCAATC
AGATTGGGTTCGAGTTCTGGAAACAGCTGTGCGCCGAGCATGGTATCAGCCCCGAGGGCATCGTGGAGGA
GTTCGCCACCGAGGGCACTGACCACAAGGACGTCTTTTTCTACCAGGCAGACGATGAGCACTACATCCCC
CGGGCCGTGCTGCTGGACTTGGAACCCCGGGTGATCCACTCCATCCTCAACTCCCCCTATGCCAAGCTCT
ACAACCCAGAGAACATCTACCTGTCGGAACATGGAGGAGGAGCTGGCAACAACTGGGCCAGCGGATTCTC
CCAGGGAGAAAAGATCCATGAGGACATTTTTGACATCATAGACCGGGAGGCAGATGGTAGTGACAGTCTA
GAGGGCTTTGTGCTGTGTCACTCCATTGCTGGGGGGACAGGCTCTGGACTGGGTTCCTACCTCTTAGAAC
GGCTGAATGACAGGTATCCTAAGAAGCTGGTGCAGACATACTCAGTGTTTCCCAACCAGGACGAGATGAG
CGATGTGGTGGTCCAGCCTTACAATTCACTCCTCACACTCAAGAGGCTGACGCAGAATGCAGACTGTGTG
GTGGTGCTGGACAACACAGCCCTGAACCGGATTGCCACAGACCGCCTGCACATCCAGAACCCATCCTTCT
CCCAGATCAACCAGCTGGTGTCTACCATCATGTCAGCCAGCACCACCACCCTGCGCTACCCTGGCTACAT
GAACAATGACCTCATCGGCCTCATCGCCTCGCTCATTCCCACCCCACGGCTCCACTTCCTCATGACCGGC
TACACCCCTCTCACTACGGACCAGTCAGTGGCCAGCGTGAGGAAGACCACGGTCCTGGATGTCATGAGGC
GGCTGCTGCAGCCCAAGAACGTGATGGTGTCCACAGGCCGAGACCGCCAGACCAACCACTGCTACATCGC
CATCCTCAACATCATCCAGGGAGAGGTGGACCCCACCCAGGTCCACAAGAGCTTGCAGAGGATCCGGGAA
CGCAAGTTGGCCAACTTCATCCCGTGGGGCCCCGCCAGCATCCAGGTGGCCCTGTCGAGGAAGTCTCCCT
ACCTGCCCTCGGCCCACCGGGTCAGCGGGCTCATGATGGCCAACCACACCAGCATCTCCTCGCTCTTCGA
GAGAACCTGTCGCCAGTATGACAAGCTGCGTAAGCGGGAGGCCTTCCTGGAGCAGTTCCGCAAGGAGGAC
ATGTTCAAGGACAACTTTGATGAGATGGACACATCCAGGGAGATTGTGCAGCAGCTCATCGATGAGTACC
ATGCGGCCACACGGCCAGACTACATCTCCTGGGGCACTCAGGAGCAGCGAATTCTGCAGTCGACGGTACC
GCGGGCCCGGGATCCACCGGTCGCCACCATGGTGAGCAAGGGCGAGGAGAATAACATGGCCATCATCAAG
GAGTTCATGCGCTTCAAGGTGCACATGGAGGGCTCCGTGAACGGCCACGAGTTCGAGATCGAGGGCGAGG
GCGAGGGCCGCCCCTACGAGGCCTTTCAGACCGCTAAGCTGAAGGTGACCAAGGGTGGCCCCCTGCCCTT
CGCCTGGGACATCCTGTCCCCTCAGTTCATGTACGGCTCCAAGGTCTACATTAAGCACCCAGCCGACATC
CCCGACTACTTCAAGCTGTCCTTCCCCGAGGGCTTCAGGTGGGAGCGCGTGATGAACTTCGAGGACGGCG
GCATTATTCACGTTAACCAGGACTCCTCCCTGCAGGACGGCGTGTTCATCTACAAGGTGAAGCTGCGCGG
CACCAACTTCCCCTCCGACGGCCCCGTAATGCAGAAGAAGACCATGGGCTGGGAGGCCTCCGAGGAGCGG
ATGTACCCCGAGGACGGCGCCCTGAAGAGCGAGATCAAGAAGAGGCTGAAGCTGAAGGACGGCGGCCACT
ACGCCGCCGAGGTCAAGACCACCTACAAGGCCAAGAAGCCCGTGCAGCTGCCCGGCGCCTACATCGTCGA
CATCAAGTTGGACATCGTGTCCCACAACGAGGACTACACCATCGTGGAACAGTACGAACGCGCCGAGGGC
CGCCACTCCACCGGCGGCATGGACGAGCTGTACAAGTAAGCGGCCGCGACTCTAGATCATAATCAGCCAT
ACCACATTGAG
