>Addgene plasmid #54905 | mApple-Gamma-Tubulin-17 | addgene partial sequence | sequence record 96084 | Mombaerts mRFPup 5'-GTGGCCGTTCACGGAGCCCTCCATG-3'
ATGGCCATGTTATTCTCCTCGCCCTTGCTCACCATGGTGGCGACCGGTGGATCCCGGGCCCGCGGTACCG
TCGACTGCAGAATTCGCTGCTCCTGAGTGCCCCAGGAGATGTAGTCTGGCCGTGTGGCCGCATGGTACTC
ATCGATGAGCTGCTGCACAATCTCCCTGGATGTGTCCATCTCATCAAAGTTGTCCTTGAACATGTCCTCC
TTGCGGAACTGCTCCAGGAAGGCCTCCCGCTTACGCAGCTTGTCATACTGGCGACAGGTTCTCTCGAAGA
GCGAGGAGATGCTGGTGTGGTTGGCCATCATGAGCCCGCTGACCCGGTGGGCCGAGGGCAGGTAGGGAGA
CTTCCTCGACAGGGCCACCTGGATGCTGGCGGGGCCCCACGGGATGAAGTTGGCCAACTTGCGTTCCCGG
ATCCTCTGCAAGCTCTTGTGGACCTGGGTGGGGTCCACCTCTCCCTGGATGATGTTGAGGATGGCGATGT
AGCAGTGGTTGGTCTGGCGGTCTCGGCCTGTGGACACCATCACGTTCTTGGGCTGCAGCAGCCGCCTCAT
GACATCCAGGACCGTGGTCTTCCTCACGCTGGCCACTGACTGGTCCGTAGTGAGAGGGGTGTAGCCGGTC
ATGAGGAAGTGGAGCCGTGGGGTGGGAATGAGCGAGGCGATGAGGCCGATGAGGTCATTGTTCATGTAGC
CAGGGTAGCGCAGGGTGGTGGTGCTGGCTGACATGATGGTAGACACCAGCTGGTTGATCTGGGAGAAGGA
TGGGTTCTGGATGTGCAGGCGGTCTGTGGCAATCCGGTTCAGGGCTGTGTTGTCCAGCACCACCACACAG
TCTGCATTCTGCGTCAGCCTCTTGAGTGTGAGGAGTGAATTG
